Addgene plasmid #44029: Syntaxin-4 M1 (Y115A)
Depositing lab: Thomas Weimbs. Depositing organization: University of California, Santa Barbara. Publication: Basolateral sorting of syntaxin 4 is dependent on its N-terminal domain and the AP1B clathrin adaptor, and required for the epithelial cell polarity. Reales E, Sharma N, Low SH, Folsch H, Weimbs T. PLoS One. 2011;6(6):e21181. doi: 10.1371/journal.pone.0021181. Epub 2011 Jun 15. PubMed 21698262.
Backbone
  Vector backbone: pcDNA4/TO
  Backbone manufacturer: Invitrogen
  Backbone size w/o insert (bp): 5100
  Vector type: Mammalian Expression
  Selectable markers: Zeocin
Growth in bacteria
  Bacterial resistance: Ampicillin, 100 μg/mL
  Growth temperature: 37°C
  Growth strain: DH5alpha
  Copy number: Unknown
Gene/Insert
  Gene/Insert name: Syntaxin-4 (alt names: Stx4; Syn4)
  Species: H. sapiens (human)
  Mutation: Y115A
  Tag / fusion protein: 2xMyc (C terminal on backbone); His (C terminal on backbone)
Terms and licenses: Academic/Nonprofit Terms; Industry Terms: Not Available to Industry
Depositor comments: double myc tag followed by hexa-histidine tag
How to cite: Syntaxin-4 M1 (Y115A) was a gift from Thomas Weimbs (Addgene plasmid # 44029 ; http://n2t.net/addgene:44029 ; RRID:Addgene_44029)
