[The description below was written by a language model from this plasmid's Addgene catalogue record.]
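Description:
Syntaxin-4 M1 (Y115A) is a mammalian expression plasmid built on the Invitrogen pcDNA4/TO backbone (about 5.1 kb without insert) and carrying human syntaxin-4 (Stx4, Syn4) with a tyrosine-to-alanine substitution at residue 115. The protein is expressed as a C-terminal fusion to a double Myc epitope followed by a hexahistidine tag, both supplied by the backbone, which allows detection by anti-Myc immunofluorescence or blotting and distinguishes the exogenous protein from endogenous syntaxin-4. The plasmid is propagated in E. coli under ampicillin selection, and zeocin is the selectable marker for mammalian cells, permitting isolation of stable lines. The record does not list the promoter or provide a feature table. The pcDNA4/TO series is generally known as a tetracycline-regulated system in which a CMV promoter carrying tet operator sites is repressed in cells expressing the Tet repressor and induced by tetracycline or doxycycline, while in cells lacking the repressor expression is constitutive.

Syntaxin-4 is a plasma membrane t-SNARE that localizes to the basolateral domain of polarized epithelial cells. The associated publication concerns the dependence of its basolateral sorting on the N-terminal domain and the AP1B clathrin adaptor, and the importance of that sorting for epithelial polarity. The "M1" designation suggests this is one of a series of point mutants, and Y115A is plausibly a probe of a candidate sorting determinant, although the record does not state the phenotype of this mutant. Its typical use would be transient or stable, potentially inducible, expression in cultured epithelial cells to compare the localization and function of the mutant with wild-type syntaxin-4.
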