>Addgene plasmid #44029 | Syntaxin-4 M1 (Y115A) | addgene partial sequence | sequence record 66266 | BGH-rev 5'-TAGAAGGCACAGTCGAGG-3'
ATGGTGATGGTGATGATGACCGGTATGCATATTCAGATCCTCTTCTGAGATGAGTTTTTGTTCGAAGGGC
CCCAGATCCTCTTCTGAGATGAGTTTTTGTTCTCGAGATCCAACCACTGTGACGCCAATGATGACTGCTA
GGAGGACGACGGTGATGGACACACAGATGGCAATCAAGACTTTCTTCTTCCTCGCCTTCTTCTGGTTCTC
CAGGGCCGTCTTGACGTGCTCCTGCCCACGTTCCACGTAGTCCGCTGAGCTCAGGATGTTCTTCTCAATC
CGATTGATCATCTCCCCCTGCATCTCCACTTCGGTAGCCAGAAAAGTGAATATGTCGTGCAGCTCACGAA
TACTGCGTTCAAGCTGCTGGATCTCACTGTGCCGGGCCGAGATCTCATTTAAGGCCTGTCGAGTCACCTG
CGTGTCCTTCAGGATATTGGACACAAACACCTCGCTTTGCCCACTGTCCAGCATCTGCTCCAACTCCTCA
TCAGACACCATCCCAGCATTGGTGATCTTCAGCTGCCTCCGAATCCGCTCCACGTTCTTCTCCCGGTATT
CGGACTGCATTGAATTGCACTTGTTGATGAGCTCCACGAATTGCTGGGACAGGACCCCATGCTGGGTTTT
TCTCATTCTTGTGTTGACGGAGTTAGCGTTCTCATCAGCTTCCTCCTTCTGGGGCTCTATGGCCTTCAGC
TGCAGGCGGATCTCCCTCCCCAGCTGTTTGATCTCATCGCGCAGGTTCTGCAGCTCCTGCTTCATGCTCT
CCTCGGGAAGGGGCGTGGCCAGGATGGTGACCTGCTGTTTCTCCAACTCCTGGACTTTATTCCCCAGTTT
GACAATAGTCTGCCGAATTGTCCGGACCTTGTGGAAGAACTCCTCGTCCGGGCTCCCCAGCCGTGCCGTG
CCCGGGTGCACCACCAGCGCGACCCGCTCCTTGTCCTCTTCGTCCGAGCTGTCATCCCCCTGTCTCAGCT
